>Addgene plasmid #158636 | pSLIK 3xFLAG-MAVS-Ala148 hygro | addgene full sequence | sequence record 311412 | Addgene NGS Result
GTCGACGGATCGGGAGATCTCCCGATCCCCTATGGTGCACTCTCAGTACAATCTGCTCTGATGCCGCATA
GTTAAGCCAGTATCTGCTCCCTGCTTGTGTGTTGGAGGTCGCTGAGTAGTGCGCGAGCAAAATTTAAGCT
ACAACAAGGCAAGGCTTGACCGACAATTGCATGAAGAATCTGCTTAGGGTTAGGCGTTTTGCGCTGCTTC
GCGATGTACGGGCCAGATATACGCGTTGACATTGATTATTGACTAGTTATTAATAGTAATCAATTACGGG
GTCATTAGTTCATAGCCCATATATGGAGTTCCGCGTTACATAACTTACGGTAAATGGCCCGCCTGGCTGA
CCGCCCAACGACCCCCGCCCATTGACGTCAATAATGACGTATGTTCCCATAGTAACGCCAATAGGGACTT
TCCATTGACGTCAATGGGTGGAGTATTTACGGTAAACTGCCCACTTGGCAGTACATCAAGTGTATCATAT
GCCAAGTACGCCCCCTATTGACGTCAATGACGGTAAATGGCCCGCCTGGCATTATGCCCAGTACATGACC
TTATGGGACTTTCCTACTTGGCAGTACATCTACGTATTAGTCATCGCTATTACCATGGTGATGCGGTTTT
GGCAGTACATCAATGGGCGTGGATAGCGGTTTGACTCACGGGGATTTCCAAGTCTCCACCCCATTGACGT
CAATGGGAGTTTGTTTTGGCACCAAAATCAACGGGACTTTCCAAAATGTCGTAACAACTCCGCCCCATTG
ACGCAAATGGGCGGTAGGCGTGTACGGTGGGAGGTCTATATAAGCAGCGCGTTTTGCCTGTACTGGGTCT
CTCTGGTTAGACCAGATCTGAGCCTGGGAGCTCTCTGGCTAACTAGGGAACCCACTGCTTAAGCCTCAAT
AAAGCTTGCCTTGAGTGCTTCAAGTAGTGTGTGCCCGTCTGTTGTGTGACTCTGGTAACTAGAGATCCCT
CAGACCCTTTTAGTCAGTGTGGAAAATCTCTAGCAGTGGCGCCCGAACAGGGACTTGAAAGCGAAAGGGA
AACCAGAGGAGCTCTCTCGACGCAGGACTCGGCTTGCTGAAGCGCGCACGGCAAGAGGCGAGGGGCGGCG
ACTGGTGAGTACGCCAAAAATTTTGACTAGCGGAGGCTAGAAGGAGAGAGATGGGTGCGAGAGCGTCAGT
ATTAAGCGGGGGAGAATTAGATCGCGATGGGAAAAAATTCGGTTAAGGCCAGGGGGAAAGAAAAAATATA
AATTAAAACATATAGTATGGGCAAGCAGGGAGCTAGAACGATTCGCAGTTAATCCTGGCCTGTTAGAAAC
ATCAGAAGGCTGTAGACAAATACTGGGACAGCTACAACCATCCCTTCAGACAGGATCAGAAGAACTTAGA
TCATTATATAATACAGTAGCAACCCTCTATTGTGTGCATCAAAGGATAGAGATAAAAGACACCAAGGAAG
CTTTAGACAAGATAGAGGAAGAGCAAAACAAAAGTAAGACCACCGCACAGCAAGCGGCCGCTGATCTTCA
GACCTGGAGGAGGAGATATGAGGGACAATTGGAGAAGTGAATTATATAAATATAAAGTAGTAAAAATTGA
ACCATTAGGAGTAGCACCCACCAAGGCAAAGAGAAGAGTGGTGCAGAGAGAAAAAAGAGCAGTGGGAATA
GGAGCTTTGTTCCTTGGGTTCTTGGGAGCAGCAGGAAGCACTATGGGCGCAGCGTCAATGACGCTGACGG
TACAGGCCAGACAATTATTGTCTGGTATAGTGCAGCAGCAGAACAATTTGCTGAGGGCTATTGAGGCGCA
ACAGCATCTGTTGCAACTCACAGTCTGGGGCATCAAGCAGCTCCAGGCAAGAATCCTGGCTGTGGAAAGA
TACCTAAAGGATCAACAGCTCCTGGGGATTTGGGGTTGCTCTGGAAAACTCATTTGCACCACTGCTGTGC
CTTGGAATGCTAGTTGGAGTAATAAATCTCTGGAACAGATTTGGAATCACACGACCTGGATGGAGTGGGA
CAGAGAAATTAACAATTACACAAGCTTAATACACTCCTTAATTGAAGAATCGCAAAACCAGCAAGAAAAG
AATGAACAAGAATTATTGGAATTAGATAAATGGGCAAGTTTGTGGAATTGGTTTAACATAACAAATTGGC
TGTGGTATATAAAATTATTCATAATGATAGTAGGAGGCTTGGTAGGTTTAAGAATAGTTTTTGCTGTACT
TTCTATAGTGAATAGAGTTAGGCAGGGATATTCACCATTATCGTTTCAGACCCACCTCCCAACCCCGAGG
GGACCCGACAGGCCCGAAGGAATAGAAGAAGAAGGTGGAGAGAGAGACAGAGACAGATCCATTCGATTAG
TGAACGGATCGGCACTGCGTGCGCCAATTCTGCAGACAAATGGCAGTATTCATCCACAATTTTAAAAGAA
AAGGGGGGATTGGGGGGTACAGTGCAGGGGAAAGAATAGTAGACATAATAGCAACAGACATACAAACTAA
AGAATTACAAAAACAAATTACAAAAATTCAAAATTTTCGGGTTTATTACAGGGACAGCAGAGATCCAGTT
TGGTTAATTCTAGACAGTTATCAACAAGTTTGTACAAAAAAGCAGGCTTTAAAGGAACCAATTCAGTCGA
CTGGATCCCGAGTTTACTCCCTATCAGTGATAGAGAACGTATGTCGAGTTTACTCCCTATCAGTGATAGA
GAACGATGTCGAGTTTACTCCCTATCAGTGATAGAGAACGTATGTCGAGTTTACTCCCTATCAGTGATAG
AGAACGTATGTCGAGTTTACTCCCTATCAGTGATAGAGAACGTATGTCGAGTTTATCCCTATCAGTGATA
GAGAACGTATGTCGAGTTTACTCCCTATCAGTGATAGAGAACGTATGTCGAGGTAGGCGTGTACGGTGGG
AGGCCTATATAAGCAGAGCTCGTTTAGTGAACCGTCAGATCGCCACTAGATGGACTACAAAGACCATGAC
GGTGATTATAAAGATCATGACATCGATTACAAGGATGACGATGACAAGACTAGTATGCCGTTTGCTGAAG
ACAAGACCTATAAGTATATCTGCCGCAATTTCAGCAATTTTTGCAATGTGGATGTTGTAGAGATTCTGCC
TTACCTGCCCTGCCTCACAGCAAGAGACCAGGATCGACTGCGGGCCACCTGCACACTCTCAGGGAACCGG
GACACCCTCTGGCATCTCTTCAATACCCTTCAGCGGCGGCCCGGCTGGGTGGAGTACTTCATTGCGGCAC
TGAGGGGCTGTGAGCTAGTTGATCTCGCGGACGAAGTGGCCTCTGTCTACGAGAGCTACCAGCCTCGGAC
CTCGGACCGTCCCCCAGACCCACTGGAGCCACCGTCACTTCCTGCTGAGAGGCCAGGGCCCCCCACACCT
GCTGCGGCCCACAGCATCCCCTACAACAGCTGCAGAGAGAAGGAGCCAAGTTACCCCATGCCTGTCCAGG
AGACCGCGGCGCCAGAGTCCCCAGGAGAGAATTCAGAGCAAGCCCTGCAGACGCTCAGCCCCAGAGCCAT
CCCAAGGAATCCAGATGGTGGCCCCCTGGAGTCCTCCTCTGACCTGGCAGCCCTCAGCCCTCTGACCTCC
AGCGGGCATCAGGAGAAGGACACAGAACTGGGCAGTACCCACACAGCAGGTGCGACCTCCAGCCTCACAC
CATCCCGTGGGCCTGTGTCTCCATCTGTCTCCTTCCAGCCCCTGGCCCGTTCCACCCCCAGGGCAAGCCG
CTTGCCTGGACCCACAGGGTCAGTTGTATCTACTGGCACCTCCTTCTCCTCCTCATCCCCTGGCTTGGCC
TCTGCAGGGGCTGCAGAGGGTAAACAGGGTGCAGAGAGTGACCAGGCCGAGCCTATCATCTGCTCCAGTG
GGGCAGAGGCACCTGCCAACTCTCTGCCCTCCAAAGTGCCTACCACCTTGATGCCTGTGAACACAGTGGC
CCTGAAAGTGCCTGCCAACCCAGCATCTGTCAGCACAGTGCCCTCCAAGTTGCCAACTAGCTCAAAGCCC
CCTGGTGCAGTGCCTTCTAATGCGCTCACCAATCCAGCACCATCCAAATTGCCCATCAACTCAACCCGTG
CTGGCATGGTGCCATCCAAAGTGCCTACTAGCATGGTGCTCACCAAGGTGTCTGCCAGCACAGTCCCCAC
TGACGGGAGCAGCAGAAATGAGGAGACCCCAGCAGCTCCAACACCCGCCGGCGCCACTGGAGGCAGCTCA
GCCTGGCTAGACAGCAGCTTTGAGAATAGGGGCCTTGGGTCGGAGCTGAGTAAGCCTGGCGTGCTGGCAT
CCCAGGTAGACAGCCCGTTCTCGGGCTGCTTCGAGGATCTTGCCATCAGTGCCAGCACCTCCTTGGGCAT
GGGGCCCTGCCATGGCCCAGAGGAGAATGAGTATAAGTCCGAGGGCACCTTTGGGATCCACGTGGCTGAG
AACCCCAGCATCCAGCTCCTGGAGGGCAACCCTGGGCCACCTGCGGACCCGGATGGCGGCCCCAGGCCAC
AAGCCGACCGGAAGTTCCAGGAGAGGGAGGTGCCATGCCACAGGCCCTCACCTGGGGCTCTGTGGCTCCA
GGTGGCTGTGACAGGGGTGCTGGTAGTCACACTCCTGGTGGTGCTGTACCGGCGGCGTCTGCACTAGCAA
TTGGAAGACTAATGCGTTTTCGAGATATCTAGACCCAGCTTTCTTGTACAAAGTGGTTGATAACATCTCG
AGCCATAAAGATGGTTAATTAACCCACCCAAGATCTGGCCTCCGCGCCGGGTTTTGGCGCCTCCCGCGGG
CGCCCCCCTCCTCACGGCGAGCGCTGCCACGTCAGACGAAGGGCGCAGCGAGCGTCCTGATCCTTCCGCC
CGGACGCTCAGGACAGCGGCCCGCTGCTCATAAGACTCGGCCTTAGAACCCCAGTATCAGCAGAAGGACA
TTTTAGGACGGGACTTGGGTGACTCTAGGGCACTGGTTTTCTTTCCAGAGAGCGGAACAGGCGAGGAAAA
GTAGTCCCTTCTCGGCGATTCTGCGGAGGGATCTCCGTGGGGCGGTGAACGCCGATGATTATATAAGGAC
GCGCCGGGTGTGGCACAGCTAGTTCCGTCGCAGCCGGGATTTGGGTCGCGGTTCTTGTTTGTGGATCGCT
GTGATCGTCACTTGGTGAGTAGCGGGCTGCTGGGCTGGCCGGGGCTTTCGTGGCCGCCGGGCCGCTCGGT
GGGACGGAAGCGTGTGGAGAGACCGCCAAGGGCTGTAGTCTGGGTCCGCGAGCAAGGTTGCCCTGAACTG
GGGGTTGGGGGGAGCGCAGCAAAATGGCGGCTGTTCCCGAGTCTTGAATGGAAGACGCTTGTGAGGCGGG
CTGTGAGGTCGTTGAAACAAGGTGGGGGGCATGGTGGGCGGCAAGAACCCAAGGTCTTGAGGCCTTCGCT
AATGCGGGAAAGCTCTTATTCGGGTGAGATGGGCTGGGGCACCATCTGGGGACCCTGACGTGAAGTTTGT
CACTGACTGGAGAACTCGGTTTGTCGTCTGTTGCGGGGGCGGCAGTTATGGCGGTGCCGTTGGGCAGTGC
ACCCGTACCTTTGGGAGCGCGCGCCCTCGTCGTGTCGTGACGTCACCCGTTCTGTTGGCTTATAATGCAG
GGTGGGGCCACCTGCCGGTAGGTGTGCGGTAGGCTTTTCTCCGTCGCAGGACGCAGGGTTCGGGCCTAGG
GTAGGCTCTCCTGAATCGACAGGCGCCGGACCTCTGGTGAGGGGAGGGATAAGTGAGGCGTCAGTTTCTT
TGGTCGGTTTTATGTACCTATCTTCTTAAGTAGCTGAAGCTCCGGTTTTGAACTATGCGCTCGGGGTTGG
CGAGTGTGTTTTGTGAAGTTTTTTAGGCACCTTTTGAAATGTAATCATTTGGGTCAATATGTAATTTTCA
GTGTTAGACTAGTAAATTGTCCGCTAAATTCTGGCCGTTTTTGGCTTTTTTGTTAGACGAAGCTTGGTAC
CGAGCTCGGATCTCCACCCCGTACCGGTCCTGCAGGATTTAAATGGCGCGCCGCTAGCGCTACCGGACTC
AGATCTCGAGCTCAAGCTTCGAATTCTGCAGTCGAATTCACCATGTCTAGACTGGACAAGAGCAAAGTCA
TAAACGGAGCTCTGGAATTACTCAATGGTGTCGGTATCGAAGGCCTGACGACAAGGAAACTCGCTCAAAA
GCTGGGAGTTGAGCAGCCTACCCTGTACTGGCACGTGAAGAACAAGCGGGCCCTGCTCGATGCCCTGCCA
ATCGAGATGCTGGACAGGCATCATACCCACTTCTGCCCCCTGGAAGGCGAGTCATGGCAAGACTTTCTGC
GGAACAACGCCAAGTCATACCGCTGTGCTCTCCTCTCACATCGCGACGGGGCTAAAGTGCATCTCGGCAC
CCGCCCAACAGAGAAACAGTACGAAACCCTGGAAAATCAGCTCGCGTTCCTGTGTCAGCAAGGCTTCTCC
CTGGAGAACGCACTGTACGCTCTGTCCGCCGTGGGCCACTTTACACTGGGCTGCGTATTGGAGGAACAGG
AGCATCAAGTAGCAAAAGAGGAAAGAGAGACACCTACCACCGATTCTATGCCCCCACTTCTGAGACAAGC
AATTGAGCTGTTCGACCGGCAGGGAGCCGAACCTGCCTTCCTTTTCGGCCTGGAACTAATCATATGTGGC
CTGGAGAAACAGCTAAAGTGCGAAAGCGGCGGGCCGACCGACGCCCTTGACGATTTTGACTTAGACATGC
TCCCAGCCGATGCCCTTGACGACTTTGACCTTGATATGCTGCCTGCTGACGCTCTTGACGATTTTGACCT
TGACATGCTCCCCGGGTAACTAAGTAAGGATCCGCGGCCGCACTAGAGGAATTCCGCCCCTCTCCCCCCC
CCCCCCCTAACGTTACTGGCCGAAGCCGCTTGGAATAAGGCCGGTGTGCGTTTGTCTATATGTTATTTTC
CACCATATTGCCGTCTTTTGGCAATGTGAGGGCCCGGAAACCTGGCCCTGTCTTCTTGACGAGCATTCCT
AGGGGTCTTTCCCCTCTCGCCAAAGGAATGCAAGGTCTGTTGAATGTCGTGAAGGAAGCAGTTCCTCTGG
AAGCTTCTTGAAGACAAACAACGTCTGTAGCGACCCTTTGCAGGCAGCGGAACCCCCCACCTGGCGACAG
GTGCCTCTGCGGCCAAAAGCCACGTGTATAAGATACACCTGCAAAGGCGGCACAACCCCAGTGCCACGTT
GTGAGTTGGATAGTTGTGGAAAGAGTCAAATGGCTCTCCTCAAGCGTATTCAACAAGGGGCTGAAGGATG
CCCAGAAGGTACCCCATTGTATGGGATCTGATCTGGGGCCTCGGTGCACATGCTTTACATGTGTTTAGTC
GAGGTTAAAAAAACGTCTAGGCCCCCCGAACCACGGGGACGTGGTTTTCCTTTGAAAAACACGATGATAA
GCTTACCGGTACGCGTGATAGCTTGCCACAACCCGTACCAAAGATGGATAGATCCGGAAAGCCTGAACTC
ACCGCGACGTCTGTCGAGAAGTTTCTGATCGAAAAGTTCGACAGCGTCTCCGACCTGATGCAGCTCTCGG
AGGGCGAAGAATCTCGTGCTTTCAGCTTCGATGTAGGAGGGCGTGGATATGTCCTGCGGGTAAATAGCTG
CGCCGATGGTTTCTACAAAGATCGTTATGTTTATCGGCACTTTGCATCGGCCGCGCTCCCGATTCCGGAA
GTGCTTGACATTGGGGAATTCAGCGAGAGCCTGACCTATTGCATCTCCCGCCGTGCACAGGGTGTCACGT
TGCAAGACCTGCCTGAAACCGAACTGCCCGCTGTTCTGCAGCCGGTCGCGGAGGCCATGGATGCGATCGC
TGCGGCCGATCTTAGCCAGACGAGCGGGTTCGGCCCATTCGGACCGCAAGGAATCGGTCAATACACTACA
TGGCGTGATTTCATATGCGCGATTGCTGATCCCCATGTGTATCACTGGCAAACTGTGATGGACGACACCG
TCAGTGCGTCCGTCGCGCAGGCTCTCGATGAGCTGATGCTTTGGGCCGAGGACTGCCCCGAAGTCCGGCA
CCTCGTGCACGCGGATTTCGGCTCCAACAATGTCCTGACGGACAATGGCCGCATAACAGCGGTCATTGAC
TGGAGCGAGGCGATGTTCGGGGATTCCCAATACGAGGTCGCCAACATCTTCTTCTGGAGGCCGTGGTTGG
CTTGTATGGAGCAGCAGACGCGCTACTTCGAGCGGAGGCATCCGGAGCTTGCAGGATCGCCGCGGCTCCG
GGCGTATATGCTCCGCATTGGTCTTGACCAACTCTATCAGAGCTTGGTTGACGGCAATTTCGATGATGCA
GCTTGGGCGCAGGGTCGATGCGACGCAATCGTCCGATCCGGAGCCGGGACTGTCGGGCGTACACAAATCG
CCCGCAGAAGCGCGGCCGTCTGGACCGATGGCTGTGTAGAAGTACTCGCCGATAGTGGAAACCGACGCCC
CAGCACTCGTCCGAGGGCAAAGGAATAGAGTAGATGCCGACCGAACAAGAGCTGATTTCGAGAACGCCTC
AGCCAGCAACTCGCGCGAGCCTAGCAAGGCAAATGCGAGAGAACGGCCTTACGCTTGGTGGCACAGTTCT
CGTCCACAGTTCGCTAAGCTCGCTCGGCTGGGTCGCGGGAGGGCCGGTCGCAGTGATTCAGGCCCTTCTG
GATTGTGTTGGTCCCCAGGGCACGATTGTCATGCCCACGCACTCGGGTGATCTGACTGATCCCGCAGATT
GGAGATCGCCGCCCGTGCCTGCCGATTGGGTGCAGATCTCTAGATCTGTACAAGTAAAGCGGCCGCGACT
CTAGATCATAATCAGCCATACCACATTTGTAGAGGTTTTACTTGCTTTAAAAAACCTCCCACACCTCCCC
CTGAACCTGAAACATAAAATGAATGCAATTGTTGTTGTTTAGTCCCTCCCAATTCGATATCAAGCTTATC
GATAATCAACCTCTGGATTACAAAATTTGTGAAAGATTGACTGGTATTCTTAACTATGTTGCTCCTTTTA
CGCTATGTGGATACGCTGCTTTAATGCCTTTGTATCATGCTATTGCTTCCCGTATGGCTTTCATTTTCTC
CTCCTTGTATAAATCCTGGTTGCTGTCTCTTTATGAGGAGTTGTGGCCCGTTGTCAGGCAACGTGGCGTG
GTGTGCACTGTGTTTGCTGACGCAACCCCCACTGGTTGGGGCATTGCCACCACCTGTCAGCTCCTTTCCG
GGACTTTCGCTTTCCCCCTCCCTATTGCCACGGCGGAACTCATCGCCGCCTGCCTTGCCCGCTGCTGGAC
AGGGGCTCGGCTGTTGGGCACTGACAATTCCGTGGTGTTGTCGGGGAAATCATCGTCCTTTCCTTGGCTG
CTCGCCTGTGTTGCCACCTGGATTCTGCGCGGGACGTCCTTCTGCTACGTCCCTTCGGCCCTCAATCCAG
CGGACCTTCCTTCCCGCGGCCTGCTGCCGGCTCTGCGGCCTCTTCCGCGTCTTCGCCTTCGCCCTCAGAC
GAGTCGGATCTCCCTTTGGGCCGCCTCCCCGCATCGATACCGTCGACCTCGATCGAGACCTAGAAAAACA
TGGAGCAATCACAAGTAGCAATACAGCAGCTACCAATGCTGATTGTGCCTGGCTAGAAGCACAAGAGGAG
GAGGAGGTGGGTTTTCCAGTCACACCTCAGGTACCTTTAAGACCAATGACTTACAAGGCAGCTGTAGATC
TTAGCCACTTTTTAAAAGAAAAGGGGGGACTGGAAGGGCTAATTCACTCCCAACGAAGACAAGATATCCT
TGATCTGTGGATCTACCACACACAAGGCTACTTCCCTGATTGGCAGAACTACACACCAGGGCCAGGGATC
AGATATCCACTGACCTTTGGATGGTGCTACAAGCTAGTACCAGTTGAGCAAGAGAAGGTAGAAGAAGCCA
ATGAAGGAGAGAACACCCGCTTGTTACACCCTGTGAGCCTGCATGGGATGGATGACCCGGAGAGAGAAGT
ATTAGAGTGGAGGTTTGACAGCCGCCTAGCATTTCATCACATGGCCCGAGAGCTGCATCCGGACTGTACT
GGGTCTCTCTGGTTAGACCAGATCTGAGCCTGGGAGCTCTCTGGCTAACTAGGGAACCCACTGCTTAAGC
CTCAATAAAGCTTGCCTTGAGTGCTTCAAGTAGTGTGTGCCCGTCTGTTGTGTGACTCTGGTAACTAGAG
ATCCCTCAGACCCTTTTAGTCAGTGTGGAAAATCTCTAGCAGGGCCCGTTTAAACCCGCTGATCAGCCTC
GACTGTGCCTTCTAGTTGCCAGCCATCTGTTGTTTGCCCCTCCCCCGTGCCTTCCTTGACCCTGGAAGGT
GCCACTCCCACTGTCCTTTCCTAATAAAATGAGGAAATTGCATCGCATTGTCTGAGTAGGTGTCATTCTA
TTCTGGGGGGTGGGGTGGGGCAGGACAGCAAGGGGGAGGATTGGGAAGACAATAGCAGGCATGCTGGGGA
TGCGGTGGGCTCTATGGCTTCTGAGGCGGAAAGAACCAGCTGGGGCTCTAGGGGGTATCCCC
[124 nt withheld, positions 10633-10756]
C
[91 nt withheld, positions 10758-10848]
A
[49 nt withheld, positions 10850-10898]
CCTTTGACGTTGGAGTCCACGTTCTTT
[37 nt withheld, positions 10926-10962]
ACCCTATCTCGGTCTATTCTTTTGATTTATAAGGGATTTTGCCGATTTCGGCCTATTGGTTAAAAAATGA
GCTGATTTAACAAAAATTTAACGCGAATTAATTCTGTGGAATGTGTGTCAGTTAGGGTGTGGAAAGTCCC
CAGGCTCCCCAGCAGGCAGAAGTATGCAAAGCATGCATCTCAATTAGTCAGCAACCAGGTGTGGAAAGTC
CCCAGGCTCCCCAGCAGGCAGAAGTATGCAAAGCATGCATCTCAATTAGTCAGCAACCATAGTCCCGCCC
CTAACTCCGCCCATCCCGCCCCTAACTCCGCCCAGTTCCGCCCATTCTCCGCCCCATGGCTGACTAATTT
TTTTTATTTATGCAGAGGCCGAGGCCGCCTCTGCCTCTGAGCTATTCCAGAAGTAGTGAGGAGGCTTTTT
TGGAGGCCTAGGCTTTTGCAAAAAGCTCCCGGGAGCTTGTATATCCATTTTCGGATCTGATCAGCACGTG
TTGACAATTAATCATCGGCATAGTATATCGGCATAGTATAATACGACAAGGTGAGGAACTAAACCATGGC
CAAGTTGACCAGTGCCGTTCCGGTGCTCACCGCGCGCGACGTCGCCGGAGCGGTCGAGTTCTGGACCGAC
CGGCTCGGGTTCTCCCGGGACTTCGTGGAGGACGACTTCGCCGGTGTGGTCCGGGACGACGTGACCCTGT
TCATCAGCGCGGTCCAGGACCAGGTGGTGCCGGACAACACCCTGGCCTGGGTGTGGGTGCGCGGCCTGGA
CGAGCTGTACGCCGAGTGGTCGGAGGTCGTGTCCACGAACTTCCGGGACGCCTCCGGGCCGGCCATGACC
GAGATCGGCGAGCAGCCGTGGGGGCGGGAGTTCGCCCTGCGCGACCCGGCCGGCAACTGCGTGCACTTCG
TGGCCGAGGAGCAGGACTGACACGTGCTACGAGATTTCGATTCCACCGCCGCCTTCTATGAAAGGTTGGG
CTTCGGAATCGTTTTCCGGGACGCCGGCTGGATGATCCTCCAGCGCGGGGATCTCATGCTGGAGTTCTTC
GCCCACCCCAACTTGTTTATTGCAGCTTATAATGGTTACAAATAAAGCAATAGCATCACAAATTTCACAA
ATAAAGCATTTTTTTCACTGCATTCTAGTTGTGGTTTGTCCAAACTCATCAATGTATCTTATCATGTCTG
TATACCGTCGACCTCTAGCTAGAGCTTGGCGTAATCATGGTCATAGCTGTTTCCTGTGTGAAATTGTTAT
CCGCTCACAATTCCACACAACATACGAGCCGGAAGCATAAAGTGTAAAGCCTGGGGTGCCTAATGAGTGA
GCTAACTCACATTAATTGCGTTGCGCTCACTGCCCGCTTTCCAGTCGGGAAACCTGTCGTGCCAGCTGCA
TTAATGAATCGGCCAACGCGCGGGGAGAGGCGGTTTGCGTATTGGGCGCTCTTCCGCTTCCTCGCTCACT
GACTCGCTGCGCTCGGTCGTTCGGCTGCGGCGAGCGGTATCAGCTCACTCAAAGGCGGTAATACGGTTAT
CCACAGAATCAGGGGATAACGCAGGAAAGAACATGTGAGCAAAAGGCCAGCAAAAGGCCAGGAACCGTAA
AAAGGCCGCGTTGCTGGCGTTTTTCCATAGGCTCCGCCCCCCTGACGAGCATCACAAAAATCGACGCTCA
AGTCAGAGGTGGCGAAACCCGACAGGACTATAAAGATACCAGGCGTTTCCCCCTGGAAGCTCCCTCGTGC
GCTCTCCTGTTCCGACCCTGCCGCTTACCGGATACCTGTCCGCCTTTCTCCCTTCGGGAAGCGTGGCGCT
TTCTCATAGCTCACGCTGTAGGTATCTCAGTTCGGTGTAGGTCGTTCGCTCCAAGCTGGGCTGTGTGCAC
GAACCCCCCGTTCAGCCCGACCGCTGCGCCTTATCCGGTAACTATCGTCTTGAGTCCAACCCGGTAAGAC
ACGACTTATCGCCACTGGCAGCAGCCACTGGTAACAGGATTAGCAGAGCGAGGTATGTAGGCGGTGCTAC
AGAGTTCTTGAAGTGGTGGCCTAACTACGGCTACACTAGAAGAACAGTATTTGGTATCTGCGCTCTGCTG
AAGCCAGTTACCTTCGGAAAAAGAGTTGGTAGCTCTTGATCCGGCAAACAAACCACCGCTGGTAGCGGTG
GTTTTTTTGTTTGCAAGCAGCAGATTACGCGCAGAAAAAAAGGATCTCAAGAAGATCCTTTGATCTTTTC
TACGGGGTCTGACGCTCAGTGGAACGAAAACTCACGTTAAGGGATTTTGGTCATGAGATTATCAAAAAGG
ATCTTCACCTAGATCCTTTTAAATTAAAAATGAAGTTTTAAATCAATCTAAAGTATATATGAGTAAACTT
GGTCTGACAGTTACCAATGCTTAATCAGTGAGGCACCTATCTCAGCGATCTGTCTATTTCGTTCATCCAT
AGTTGCCTGACTCCCCGTCGTGTAGATAACTACGATACGGGAGGGCTTACCATCTGGCCCCAGTGCTGCA
ATGATACCGCGAGACCCACGCTCACCGGCTCCAGATTTATCAGCAATAAACCAGCCAGCCGGAAGGGCCG
AGCGCAGAAGTGGTCCTGCAACTTTATCCGCCTCCATCCAGTCTATTAATTGTTGCCGGGAAGCTAGAGT
AAGTAGTTCGCCAGTTAATAGTTTGCGCAACGTTGTTGCCATTGCTACAGGCATCGTGGTGTCACGCTCG
TCGTTTGGTATGGCTTCATTCAGCTCCGGTTCCCAACGATCAAGGCGAGTTACATGATCCCCCATGTTGT
GCAAAAAAGCGGTTAGCTCCTTCGGTCCTCCGATCGTTGTCAGAAGTAAGTTGGCCGCAGTGTTATCACT
CATGGTTATGGCAGCACTGCATAATTCTCTTACTGTCATGCCATCCGTAAGATGCTTTTCTGTGACTGGT
GAGTACTCAACCAAGTCATTCTGAGAATAGTGTATGCGGCGACCGAGTTGCTCTTGCCCGGCGTCAATAC
GGGATAATACCGCGCCACATAGCAGAACTTTAAAAGTGCTCATCATTGGAAAACGTTCTTCGGGGCGAAA
ACTCTCAAGGATCTTACCGCTGTTGAGATCCAGTTCGATGTAACCCACTCGTGCACCCAACTGATCTTCA
GCATCTTTTACTTTCACCAGCGTTTCTGGGTGAGCAAAAACAGGAAGGCAAAATGCCGCAAAAAAGGGAA
TAAGGGCGACACGGAAATGTTGAATACTCATACTCTTCCTTTTTCAATATTATTGAAGCATTTATCAGGG
TTATTGTCTCATGAGCGGATACATATTTGAATGTATTTAGAAAAATAAACAAATAGGGGTTCCGCGCACA
TTTCCCCGAAAAGTGCCACCTGAC
Features (pLannotate 1.2.2; 42 found; start..end, strand, type, name):
     31..83      -  misc_feature   bom (fragment): basis of mobility region from pBR322
    238..617     +  enhancer       CMV enhancer: human cytomegalovirus immediate early enhancer
    618..817     +  promoter       CMV promoter: human cytomegalovirus (CMV) immediate early promoter
    835..1015    +  LTR            5' LTR (truncated): truncated 5' long terminal repeat (LTR) from HIV-1
   1062..1187    +  misc_feature   HIV-1 Ψ: packaging signal of human immunodeficiency virus type 1
   1171..1534    +  CDS            HIV-1 gag (fragment): gag protein from human immunodeficiency virus 1; gag
   1680..1913    +  misc_feature   RRE: The Rev response element (RRE) of HIV-1 allows for Rev-dependent mRNA export from the nucleus to the cytoplasm.
   2290..2390    +  CDS            Rev (fragment): human immunodeficiency virus 1 (HIV-1) Rev protein; rev; enhances nuclear export of unspliced and incompletely spliced viral mRNAs
   2440..2557    +  misc_feature   cPPT/CTS: central polypurine tract and central termination sequence of HIV-1
   2614..2638    +  protein_bind   attB1: mutant version of attB; recombination site for the Gateway® BP reaction BP Clonase™
   2670..2984    +  promoter       tight TRE promoter: Tet-responsive promoter PTight, consisting of seven tet operator sequences followed by the minimal CMV promoter
   2993..3058    +  CDS            3xFLAG: three tandem FLAG® epitope tags, followed by an enterokinase cleavage site
   3065..4684    +  CDS            MAVS: MAVS_HUMAN - Also known as IPS1, KIAA1271, VISA. Experimental evidence at protein level: Swiss-Prot protein existence level 1. Required for innate immune defense against viruses (PubMed:16125763, PubMed:16127453, PubMed:16153868, PubMed:16177806, PubMed:19631370, PubMed:20451243, PubMed:23087404, PubMed:20127681, PubMed:21170385). Acts downstream of DHX33, DDX58/RIG-I and IFIH1/MDA5, which detect intracellular dsRNA produced during viral replication, to coordinate pathways leading to the activation of NF-kappa-B, IRF3 and IRF7, and to the subsequent induction of antiviral cytokines such as IFN
   4723..4747    -  protein_bind   attB2: mutant version of attB; recombination site for the Gateway® BP reaction BP Clonase™
   4797..6008    +  promoter       UbC promoter: human ubiquitin C promoter
   6073..6125    +  misc_feature   MCS (fragment): multiple cloning site
   6133..6830    +  CDS            rtTA3 (fragment): reverse tetracycline transactivator 3 activates expression from Tet-responsive promoters in the presence of doxycycline
   6760..6870    +  CDS            VP48: 3 tandem repeats of the minimal activation domain of herpes simplex virus VP16 (Cheng et al., 2013)
   7028..7490    +  misc_feature   IRES: internal ribosome entry site (IRES) of the encephalomyocarditis virus (EMCV)
   7548..8568    +  CDS            HygR (fragment): aminoglycoside phosphotransferase from E. coli; aph(4)-Ia; confers resistance to hygromycin
   8586..8864    +  CDS            yokD (fragment): YOKD_BACSU - Experimental evidence at protein level: Swiss-Prot protein existence level 1. May contribute to antibiotic resistance. From Bacillus subtilis (strain 168).
   8894..8977    +  CDS            large T antigen (fragment): large T antigen from SV40 (simian virus 40)
   9011..9034    +  misc_feature   MCS (fragment): pBluescript multiple cloning site
   9034..9622    +  misc_feature   WPRE: woodchuck hepatitis virus posttranscriptional regulatory element
   9623..9642    +  misc_feature   MCS (fragment): pBluescript multiple cloning site
   9644..10144   +  CDS            nef (fragment): NEF_HV1LA - Experimental evidence at protein level: Swiss-Prot protein existence level 1. Extracellular Nef protein targets CD4(+) T-lymphocytes for apoptosis by interacting with CXCR4 surface receptors. From Human immunodeficiency virus type 1 group M subtype B (isolate Lai) (HIV-1).
  10151..10331   +  LTR            5' LTR (truncated): truncated 5' long terminal repeat (LTR) from HIV-1
  10363..10587   +  polyA_signal   bGH poly(A) signal: bovine growth hormone polyadenylation signal
  10591..10612   +  promoter       SV40 promoter (fragment): SV40 enhancer and early promoter
  10633..11061   +  rep_origin     f1 ori (sequence partly withheld): f1 bacteriophage origin of replication; arrow indicates direction of (+) strand synthesis
  11075..11404   +  promoter       SV40 promoter: SV40 enhancer and early promoter
  11452..11499   +  promoter       EM7 promoter: synthetic bacterial promoter&nbsp
  11518..11892   +  CDS            BleoR: antibiotic-binding protein; Sh ble from Streptoalloteichus hindustanus; confers resistance to bleomycin, phleomycin, and Zeocin™
  11902..12027   +  CDS            ble (fragment): BLE_KLEPN - Experimental evidence at protein level: Swiss-Prot protein existence level 1. Binding protein with a strong affinity to the bleomycin family of antibiotics. Binds to CL990; an antimitotic-antibiotic compound. From Klebsiella pneumoniae.
  12022..12143   +  polyA_signal   SV40 poly(A) signal: SV40 polyadenylation signal
  12214..12236   -  protein_bind   lac operator (fragment): The lac repressor binds to the lac operator to inhibit transcription in E. coli. This inhibition can be relieved by adding lactose or isopropyl-β-D-thiogalactopyranoside (IPTG). lac repressor encoded by lacI
  12240..12270   -  promoter       lac promoter: promoter for the E. coli lac operon
  12285..12306   -  protein_bind   CAP binding site: CAP binding activates transcription in the presence of cAMP. E. coli catabolite activator protein
  12319..12411   -  CDS            lacI (fragment): lac repressor; lacI; The lac repressor binds to the lac operator to inhibit transcription in E. coli. This inhibition can be relieved by adding lactose or isopropyl-β-D-thiogalactopyranoside (IPTG).
  12594..13182   -  rep_origin     ori: high-copy-number ColE1/pMB1/pBR322/pUC origin of replication
  13353..14213   -  CDS            AmpR: β-lactamase; bla; confers resistance to ampicillin, carbenicillin, and related antibiotics
  14214..14318   -  promoter       AmpR promoter: bla
