[The description below was written by a language model from this plasmid's Addgene catalogue record and pLannotate feature annotations shown in this document.]
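Description:
pSLIK 3xFLAG-MAVS-Ala148 hygro is a 14.3 kb single-vector, doxycycline-inducible lentiviral expression plasmid built on the pSLIK hygro backbone. It carries human MAVS (also called IPS-1 or VISA), an adaptor in antiviral innate immune signalling downstream of RIG-I and MDA5. The viral genome is transcribed in packaging cells from a CMV enhancer/promoter fused to a truncated HIV-1 5' LTR. It contains the Ψ packaging signal, RRE for Rev-dependent nuclear export, cPPT/CTS, a WPRE and a truncated 3' LTR followed by a bGH polyadenylation signal. In bacteria the plasmid replicates from a high-copy ColE1/pUC origin and is selected with ampicillin. An EM7/SV40-driven BleoR cassette outside the LTRs explains the depositor's recommendation to add zeocin alongside ampicillin. An f1 origin is also present.

The payload was introduced by Gateway recombination and sits between attB1 and attB2 sites. It consists of a tight TRE promoter (seven tet operators plus a minimal CMV promoter) driving MAVS with an N-terminal 3xFLAG tag. Downstream, a constitutive human UbC promoter expresses the reverse tetracycline transactivator rtTA3, linked through an EMCV IRES to a hygromycin resistance gene. Transduced cells can therefore be selected with hygromycin and already carry the transactivator needed to switch on tagged MAVS when doxycycline is added. The insert carries the engineered Q148A substitution. According to the depositor, it also differs from the MAVS reference sequence at Q93E, Q198K and S409F. The record does not state what Q148A does functionally. The construct was deposited with a study modelling coxsackievirus B3 kinetics and host-cell feedback, consistent with use for inducible expression of a MAVS mutant in stably transduced human cells.
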