Addgene plasmid #158636: pSLIK 3xFLAG-MAVS-Ala148 hygro
Purpose: Lentiviral expression vector for an inducible 3xFLAG-tagged MAVS mutant construct
Depositing lab: Kevin Janes. Depositing organization: University of Virginia. Publication: Modeling the complete kinetics of coxsackievirus B3 reveals human determinants of host-cell feedback. Lopacinski AB, Sweatt AJ, Smolko CM, Gray-Gaillard E, Borgman CA, Shah M, Janes KA. Cell Syst. 2021 Apr 21;12(4):304-323.e13. doi: 10.1016/j.cels.2021.02.004. Epub 2021 Mar 18. PubMed 33740397.
Backbone
  Vector backbone: pSLIK hygro
  Backbone manufacturer: Addgene #25737
  Vector type: Lentiviral
  Selectable markers: Hygromycin
Growth in bacteria
  Bacterial resistance: Ampicillin, 100 μg/mL
  Growth temperature: 30°C
  Growth strain: NEB Stable
  Copy number: Unknown
Gene/Insert
  Gene/Insert name: MAVS (alt names: IPS-1; VISA)
  Species: H. sapiens (human)
  Mutation: Q148A
  Entrez Gene: MAVS (a.k.a. CARDIF, IPS-1, IPS1, VISA)
  Tag / fusion protein: 3XFLAG (N terminal on insert)
  Cloning method: Gateway Cloning
Terms and licenses: Academic/Nonprofit Terms; Industry Terms: Not Available to Industry
Depositor comments: The plasmid differs from the MAVS reference sequence at 3 positions: Q93E, Q198K, and S409F. This plasmid has an additional Q148A mutation. For pSLIK vectors, it is recommended to use zeocin in addition to ampicillin for bacterial selection.
How to cite: pSLIK 3xFLAG-MAVS-Ala148 hygro was a gift from Kevin Janes (Addgene plasmid # 158636 ; http://n2t.net/addgene:158636 ; RRID:Addgene_158636)
